>Addgene plasmid #205702 | MAPPW | addgene full sequence | sequence record 409379 | Addgene NGS Result
AATGAAAGACCCCACCTGTAGGTTTGGCAAGCTAGCTTAAGTAACGCCATTTTGCAAGGCATGGAAAATA
CATAACTGAGAATAGAGAAGTTCAGATCAAGGTTAGGAACAGAGAGACAGCAGAATATGGGCCAAACAGG
ATATCTGTGGTAAGCAGTTCCTGCCCCGGCTCAGGGCCAAGAACAGATGGTCCCCAGATGCGGTCCCGCC
CTCAGCAGTTTCTAGAGAACCATCAGATGTTTCCAGGGTGCCCCAAGGACCTGAAATGACCCTGTGCCTT
ATTTGAACTAACCAATCAGTTCGCTTCTCGCTTCTGTTCGCGCGCTTCTGCTCCCCGAGCTCAATAAAAG
AGCCCACAACCCCTCACTCGGCGCGCCAGTCCTCCGATAGACTGCGTCGCCCGGGTACCCGTATTCCCAA
TAAAGCCTCTTGCTGTTTGCATCCGAATCGTGGACTCGCTGATCCTTGGGAGGGTCTCCTCAGATTGATT
GACTGCCCACCTCGGGGGTCTTTCATTTGGAGGTTCCACCGAGATTTGGAGACCCCTGCCCAGGGACCAC
CGACCCCCCCGCCGGGAGGTAAGCTGGCCAGCGGTCGTTTCGTGTCTGTCTCTGTCTTTGTGCGTGTTTG
TGCCGGCATCTAATGTTTGCGCCTGCGTCTGTACTAGTTAGCTAACTAGCTCTGTATCTGGCGGACCCGT
GGTGGAACTGACGAGTTCTGAACACCCGGCCGCAACCCTGGGAGACGTCCCAGGGACTTTGGGGGCCGTT
TTTGTGGCCCGACCTGAGGAAGGGAGTCGATGTGGAATCCGACCCCGTCAGGATATGTGGTTCTGGTAGG
AGACGAGAACCTAAAACAGTTCCCGCCTCCGTCTGAATTTTTGCTTTCGGTTTGGAACCGAAGCCGCGCG
TCTTGTCTGCTGCAGCGCTGCAGCATCGTTCTGTGTTGTCTCTGTCTGACTGTGTTTCTGTATTTGTCTG
AAAATTAGGGCCAGACTGTTACCACTCCCTTAAGTTTGACCTTAGGTCACTGGAAAGATGTCGAGCGGAT
CGCTCACAACCAGTCGGTAGATGTCAAGAAGAGACGTTGGGTTACCTTCTGCTCTGCAGAATGGCCAACC
TTTAACGTCGGATGGCCGCGAGACGGCACCTTTAACCGAGACCTCATCACCCAGGTTAAGATCAAGGTCT
TTTCACCTGGCCCGCATGGACACCCAGACCAGGTCCCCTACATCGTGACCTGGGAAGCCTTGGCTTTTGA
CCCCCCTCCCTGGGTCAAGCCCTTTGTACACCCTAAGCCTCCGCCTCCTCTTCCTCCATCCGCCCCGTCT
CTCCCCCTTGAACCTCCTCGTTCGACCCCGCCTCGATCCTCCCTTTATCCAGCCCTCACTCCTTCTCTAG
GCGCCGGAATTAGATCTCTCGACTAGGGATAACAGGGTAATTGTTTGAATGAGGCTTCAGTACTTTACAG
AATCGTTGCCTGCACATCTTGGAAACACTTGCTGGGATTACTTCGACTTCTTAACCCAACAGAAGGCTCG
AGAAGGTATATTGCTGTTGACAGGATCCACATTAACAACTTTAAGTCCAGCAATTTGAGTTAAGGGTGTT
GCTCTCAATGATTTCACTAATGGTTCAATTTTTAATTTCTTTTCTTCTGGTTCAAAATTCAAGTTTCAAG
TGAAAGTGTAATATGCACCCATTTCTTTCAATAAATCTTCTAAATAGTCCACTAATGTTTTATTTTGTTT
TTTACAAAATCAAGCAGCCTCTGCTATCAATATAGAACCTTGTATTCCATCTTTATCTCTAGCTGAGTCA
TCAATTACATATCCATAACTTTCTTCATAAGCAAAAACAAAATTTAATCCGTTATCTTCTTCTTTAGCAA
TTTCTCTACCCATTCATTTCAATCCAGTTAAAGTTTTTACAATCTTAACTCCATATTTTTCCTGAGCGAT
TCTATCACCCAAATCACTTGTTACAAAACTTGAATATAGAGCCGGATTTTTTGGAATGCTATTTAAGCGT
TTTAGATTTGATAATTTTCAATCAATTAAAATTGGTCCTGTTTGATTTCCATCTAATCTTACAAAATGAC
CATCATGTTTTATTGCCATTCCAAATCTGTCAGCATCTGGGTCATTCATAATAATAATATCTGCATCATG
TTTAATACCATATTCAAGCGGTATTTTTCATGCAGGATCAAATTCTGGATTTGGATTTACAACATTTTTC
AATGTTTCATCTTCAAATGCACGATCTTCACCCTCAATAACGTTATATCCTGATTCACGTAATCTTTTTG
GGGTAAATTTAGTTCCTGTTCCATTAACTGCGCTAAAAATAGGGCCCTGCCTCGGACTTCAAGGGGCTAG
AATTCGAGCAATTATCTTGTTTACTAAAACTGAATACCTTGCTATCTCTTTGATACATTTTTACAAAGCT
GAATTAAAATGGTATAAATTAAATCACTTTTTTCAATTCTACCGGGTAGGGGAGGCGCTTTTCCCAAGGC
AGTCTGGAGCATGCGCTTTAGCAGCCCCGCTGGGCACTTGGCGCTACACAAGTGGCCTCTGGCCTCGCAC
ACATTCCACATCCACCGGTAGGCGCCAACCGGCTCCGTTCTTTGGTGGCCCCTTCGCGCCACCTTCTACT
CCTCCCCTAGTCAGGAAGTTCCCCCCCGCCCCGCAGCTCGCGTCGTGCAGGACGTGACAAATGGAAGTAG
CACGTCTCACTAGTCTCGTGCAGATGGACAGCACCGCTGAGCAATGGAAGCGGGTAGGCCTTTGGGGCAG
CGGCCAATAGCAGCTTTGCTCCTTCGCTTTCTGGGCTCAGAGGCTGGGAAGGGGTGGGTCCGGGGGCGGG
CTCAGGGGCGGGCTCAGGGGCGGGGCGGGCGCCCGAAGGTCCTCCGGAGGCCCGGCATTCTGCACGCTTC
AAAAGCGCACGTCTGCCGCGCTGTTCTCCTCTTCCTCATCTCCGGGCCTTTCGACCTTTAATTAACCACC
ATGACCGAGTACAAGCCCACGGTGCGCCTCGCCACCCGCGACGACGTCCCCAGGGCCGTACGCACCCTCG
CCGCCGCGTTCGCCGACTACCCCGCCACGCGCCACACCGTCGATCCGGACCGCCACATCGAGCGGGTCAC
CGAGCTGCAAGAACTCTTCCTCACGCGCGTCGGGCTCGACATCGGCAAGGTGTGGGTCGCGGACGACGGC
GCCGCGGTGGCGGTCTGGACCACGCCGGAGAGCGTCGAAGCGGGGGCGGTGTTCGCCGAGATCGGCCCGC
GCATGGCCGAGTTGAGCGGTTCCCGGCTGGCCGCGCAGCAACAGATGGAAGGCCTCCTGGCGCCGCACCG
GCCCAAGGAGCCCGCGTGGTTCCTGGCCACCGTCGGCGTCTCGCCCGACCACCAGGGCAAGGGTCTGGGC
AGCGCCGTCGTGCTCCCCGGAGTGGAGGCGGCCGAGCGCGCCGGGGTGCCCGCCTTCCTGGAGACCTCCG
CGCCCCGCAACCTCCCCTTCTACGAGCGGCTCGGCTTCACCGTCACCGCCGACGTCGAGGTGCCCGAAGG
ACCGCGCACCTGGTGCATGACCCGCAAGCCCGGTGCCTGAGTTTAAACATCAACCTCTGGATTACAAAAT
TTGTGAAAGATTGACTGGTATTCTTAACTATGTTGCTCCTTTTACGCTATGTGGATACGCTGCTTTAATG
CCTTTGTATCATGCTATTGCTTCCCGTATGGCTTTCATTTTCTCCTCCTTGTATAAATCCTGGTTGCTGT
CTCTTTATGAGGAGTTGTGGCCCGTTGTCAGGCAACGTGGCGTGGTGTGCACTGTGTTTGCTGACGCAAC
CCCCACTGGTTGGGGCATTGCCACCACCTGTCAGCTCCTTTCCGGGACTTTCGCTTTCCCCCTCCCTATT
GCCACGGCGGAACTCATCGCCGCCTGCCTTGCCCGCTGCTGGACAGGGGCTCGGCTGTTGGGCACTGACA
ATTCCGTGGTGTTGTCGGGGAAGCTGACGTCCTTTCCATGGCTGCTCGCCTGTGTTGCCACCTGGATTCT
GCGCGGGACGTCCTTCTGCTACGTCCCTTCGGCCCTCAATCCAGCGGACCTTCCTTCCCGCGGCCTGCTG
CCGGCTCTGCGGCCTCTTCCGCGTCTTCGCCTTCGCCCTCAGACGAGTCGGATCTCCCTTTGGGCCGCCT
CCCCGCCTGGGTCGACCTGCAGGCATGCAAGCTTATCGATAAAATAAAAGATTTTATTTAGTCTCCAGAA
AAAGGGGGGAATGAAAGACCCCACCTGTAGGTTTGGCAAGCTAGCTTAAGTAACGCCATTTTGCAAGGCA
TGGAAAATACATAACTGAGAATAGAGAAGTTCAGATCAAGGTTAGGAACAGAGAGACAGCAGAATATGGG
CCAAACAGGATATCTGTGGTAAGCAGTTCCTGCCCCGGCTCAGGGCCAAGAACAGATGGTCCCCAGATGC
GGTCCCGCCCTCAGCAGTTTCTAGAGAACCATCAGATGTTTCCAGGGTGCCCCAAGGACCTGAAATGACC
CTGTGCCTTATTTGAACTAACCAATCAGTTCGCTTCTCGCTTCTGTTCGCGCGCTTCTGCTCCCCGAGCT
CAATAAAAGAGCCCACAACCCCTCACTCGGCGCGCCAGTCCTCCGATAGACTGCGTCGCCCGGGTACCCG
TGTATCCAATAAACCCTCTTGCAGTTGCATCCGACTTGTGGTCTCGCTGTTCCTTGGGAGGGTCTCCTCT
GAGTGATTGACTACCCGTCAGCGGGGGTCTTTCATGGGTAACAGTTTCTTGAAGTTGGAGAACAACATTC
TGAGGGTAGGAGTCGAATATTAAGTAATCCTGACTCAATTAGCCACTGTTTTGAATCCACATACTCCAAT
ACTCCTGAAATAGTTCATTATGGACAGCGCAGAAAGAGCTGGGGAGAATTGTGAAATTGTTATCCGCTCA
CAATTCCACACAACATACGAGCCGGAAGCATAAAGTGTAAAGCCTGGGGTGCCTAATGAGTGAGCTAACT
CACATTAATTGCGTTGCGCTCACTGCCCGCTTTCCAGTCGGGAAACCTGTCGTGCCAGCTGCATTAATGA
ATCGGCCAACGCGCGGGGAGAGGCGGTTTGCGTATTGGGCGCTCTTCCGCTTCCTCGCTCACTGACTCGC
TGCGCTCGGTCGTTCGGCTGCGGCGAGCGGTATCAGCTCACTCAAAGGCGGTAATACGGTTATCCACAGA
ATCAGGGGATAACGCAGGAAAGAACATGTGAGCAAAAGGCCAGCAAAAGGCCAGGAACCGTAAAAAGGCC
GCGTTGCTGGCGTTTTTCCATAGGCTCCGCCCCCCTGACGAGCATCACAAAAATCGACGCTCAAGTCAGA
GGTGGCGAAACCCGACAGGACTATAAAGATACCAGGCGTTTCCCCCTGGAAGCTCCCTCGTGCGCTCTCC
TGTTCCGACCCTGCCGCTTACCGGATACCTGTCCGCCTTTCTCCCTTCGGGAAGCGTGGCGCTTTCTCAT
AGCTCACGCTGTAGGTATCTCAGTTCGGTGTAGGTCGTTCGCTCCAAGCTGGGCTGTGTGCACGAACCCC
CCGTTCAGCCCGACCGCTGCGCCTTATCCGGTAACTATCGTCTTGAGTCCAACCCGGTAAGACACGACTT
ATCGCCACTGGCAGCAGCCACTGGTAACAGGATTAGCAGAGCGAGGTATGTAGGCGGTGCTACAGAGTTC
TTGAAGTGGTGGCCTAACTACGGCTACACTAGAAGAACAGTATTTGGTATCTGCGCTCTGCTGAAGCCAG
TTACCTTCGGAAAAAGAGTTGGTAGCTCTTGATCCGGCAAACAAACCACCGCTGGTAGCGGTGGTTTTTT
TGTTTGCAAGCAGCAGATTACGCGCAGAAAAAAAGGATCTCAAGAAGATCCTTTGATCTTTTCTACGGGG
TCTGACGCTCAGTGGAACGAAAACTCACGTTAAGGGATTTTGGTCATGAGATTATCAAAAAGGATCTTCA
CCTAGATCCTTTTAAATTAAAAATGAAGTTTTAAATCAATCTAAAGTATATATGAGTAAACTTGGTCTGA
CAGTTACCAATGCTTAATCAGTGAGGCACCTATCTCAGCGATCTGTCTATTTCGTTCATCCATAGTTGCC
TGACTCCCCGTCGTGTAGATAACTACGATACGGGAGGGCTTACCATCTGGCCCCAGTGCTGCAATGATAC
CGCGAGACCCACGCTCACCGGCTCCAGATTTATCAGCAATAAACCAGCCAGCCGGAAGGGCCGAGCGCAG
AAGTGGTCCTGCAACTTTATCCGCCTCCATCCAGTCTATTAATTGTTGCCGGGAAGCTAGAGTAAGTAGT
TCGCCAGTTAATAGTTTGCGCAACGTTGTTGCCATTGCTACAGGCATCGTGGTGTCACGCTCGTCGTTTG
GTATGGCTTCATTCAGCTCCGGTTCCCAACGATCAAGGCGAGTTACATGATCCCCCATGTTGTGCAAAAA
AGCGGTTAGCTCCTTCGGTCCTCCGATCGTTGTCAGAAGTAAGTTGGCCGCAGTGTTATCACTCATGGTT
ATGGCAGCACTGCATAATTCTCTTACTGTCATGCCATCCGTAAGATGCTTTTCTGTGACTGGTGAGTACT
CAACCAAGTCATTCTGAGAATAGTGTATGCGGCGACCGAGTTGCTCTTGCCCGGCGTCAATACGGGATAA
TACCGCGCCACATAGCAGAACTTTAAAAGTGCTCATCATTGGAAAACGTTCTTCGGGGCGAAAACTCTCA
AGGATCTTACCGCTGTTGAGATCCAGTTCGATGTAACCCACTCGTGCACCCAACTGATCTTCAGCATCTT
TTACTTTCACCAGCGTTTCTGGGTGAGCAAAAACAGGAAGGCAAAATGCCGCAAAAAAGGGAATAAGGGC
GACACGGAAATGTTGAATACTCATACTCTTCCTTTTTCAATATTATTGAAGCATTTATCAGGGTTATTGT
CTCATGAGCGGATACATATTTGAATGTATTTAGAAAAATAAACAAATAGGGGTTCCGCGCACATTTCCCC
GAAAAGTGCCACCTGACGTCTAAGAAACCATTATTATCATGACATTAACCTATAAAAATAGGCGTATCAC
GAGGCCCTTTCGTCTCGCGCGTTTCGGTGATGACGGTGAAAACCTCTGACACATGCAGCTCCCGGAGACG
GTCACAGCTTGTCTGTAAGCGGATGCCGGGAGCAGACAAGCCCGTCAGGGCGCGTCAGCGGGTGTTGGCG
GGTGTCGGGGCTGGCTTAACTATGCGGCATCAGAGCAGATTGTACTGAGAGTGCACCATATGCGGTGTGA
AATACCGCACAGATGCGTAAGGAGAAAATACCGCATCAGGCGCCATTCGCCATTCAGGCTGCGCAACTGT
TGGGAAGGGCGATCGGTGCGGGCCTCTTCGCTATTACGCCAGCTGGCGAAAGGGGGATGTGCTGCAAGGC
GATTAAGTTGGGTAACGCCAGGGTTTTCCCAGTCACGACGTTGTAAAACGACGGCGCAAGGAATGGTGCA
TGCAAGGAGATGGCGCCCAACAGTCCCCCGGCCACGGGGCCTGCCACCATACCCACGCCGAAACAAGCGC
TCATGAGCCCGAAGTGGCGAGCCCGATCTTCCCCATCGGTGATGTCGGCGATATAGGCGCCAGCAACCGC
ACCTGTGGCGCCGGTGATGCCGGCCACGATGCGTCCGGCGTAGAGGCGATTAGTCCAATTTGTTAAAGAC
AGGATATCAGTGGTCCAGGCTCTAGTTTTGACTCAACAATATCACCAGCTGAAGCCTATAGAGTACGAGC
CATAGATAAAATAAAAGATTTTATTTAGTCTCCAGAAAAAGGGGGG
Features (pLannotate 1.2.2; 21 found; start..end, strand, type, name):
      1..517     +  LTR            5' LTR: 5' long terminal repeat from murine embryonic stem cell virus
    581..922     +  misc_feature   MESV Ψ: packaging signal of murine embryonic stem cell virus
    989..1405    +  CDS            gag (truncated): truncated Moloney murine leukemia virus (MMLV) gag gene lacking the start codon
   2357..2480    +  ncRNA          3' miR-30a: sequence downstream of the 71-nt precursor of the human miR-30a microRNA (Zeng et al., 2002) miRNA
   2494..2993    +  promoter       PGK promoter: mouse phosphoglycerate kinase 1 promoter
   3011..3610    +  CDS            PuroR: puromycin N-acetyltransferase; pac from Streptomyces alboniger; confers resistance to puromycin
   3619..4206    +  misc_feature   WPRE: woodchuck hepatitis virus posttranscriptional regulatory element
   4211..4234    +  misc_feature   MCS (fragment): pUC18/19 multiple cloning site
   4281..4795    +  LTR            3' LTR: 3' long terminal repeat from murine embryonic stem cell virus
   4957..4973    -  protein_bind   lac operator: The lac repressor binds to the lac operator to inhibit transcription in E. coli. This inhibition can be relieved by adding lactose or isopropyl-β-D-thiogalactopyranoside (IPTG). lac repressor encoded by lacI
   4981..5011    -  promoter       lac promoter: promoter for the E. coli lac operon
   5026..5047    -  protein_bind   CAP binding site: CAP binding activates transcription in the presence of cAMP. E. coli catabolite activator protein
   5060..5152    -  CDS            lacI (fragment): lac repressor; lacI; The lac repressor binds to the lac operator to inhibit transcription in E. coli. This inhibition can be relieved by adding lactose or isopropyl-β-D-thiogalactopyranoside (IPTG).
   5335..5923    -  rep_origin     ori: high-copy-number ColE1/pMB1/pBR322/pUC origin of replication
   6094..6954    -  CDS            AmpR: β-lactamase; bla; confers resistance to ampicillin, carbenicillin, and related antibiotics
   6955..7059    -  promoter       AmpR promoter: bla
   7154..7189    +  CDS            rop (fragment): Rop protein, which maintains plasmids at low copy number; rop
   7291..7390    +  misc_feature   bom (fragment): basis of mobility region from pBR322
   7396..7545    -  CDS            lacZα (fragment): LacZα fragment of β-galactosidase; lacZ fragment
   7545..7746    -  CDS            TcR (fragment): tetracycline efflux protein; tet; confers resistance to tetracycline
   7747..7845    +  CDS            env (fragment): murine leukemia virus gPr80 envelope polyprotein precursor; env; proteolytically cleaved into gp70SU and p15TM subunits
