[The description below was written by a language model from this plasmid's Addgene catalogue record and pLannotate feature annotations shown in this document.]
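Description:
MAPPW is a gammaretroviral (MSCV-type) shRNAmir backbone built on the MIGR vector and intended for RNA interference with puromycin selection of transduced cells. The 7,886-nt plasmid is propagated in E. coli through a high-copy ColE1/pUC-type origin and an ampicillin resistance gene (β-lactamase with its own promoter). The bacterial portion also carries several short remnants of earlier cloning vectors, including lac promoter/operator, lacI, lacZα, rop, bom, TcR and env fragments, which are annotated only as fragments and have no evident role in the design.

The viral cassette is flanked by 5' and 3' long terminal repeats of murine embryonic stem cell virus origin. It includes the Ψ packaging signal and a truncated, start-codon-less MMLV gag segment, which together allow the genomic RNA to be packaged when the viral proteins are supplied in trans. The 5' LTR (listed as the MSCV promoter) drives the synthetic miR-AB insert, a miRNA-based shRNA scaffold cloned between BamHI and ApaI sites. The feature table identifies only the 3' miR-30a flanking sequence within this region, leaving roughly 950 nt upstream of it unannotated, so the full composition of the miR-AB cassette is not stated in the record. Downstream, a mouse PGK promoter expresses puromycin N-acetyltransferase, followed by a WPRE that enhances transcript stability and expression.

As a backbone, the construct is meant to receive target-specific shRNA sequences in the microRNA context. It belongs to a viral toolkit described for multiplexed RNAi, in which this version offers drug selection.
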