Addgene plasmid #205702: MAPPW
Purpose: shRNAmir backbone for RNA interference, with Puromycin selection
Depositing lab: Dapeng Wang. Depositing organization: Shandong Medical and Pharmaceutical University. Publication: miR-AB, a miRNA-based shRNA viral toolkit for multicolor-barcoded multiplex RNAi at a single-cell level. Wang D, Xiu J, Zhao J, Luo J. EMBO Rep. 2022 Apr 5;23(4):e53691. doi: 10.15252/embr.202153691. Epub 2022 Feb 24. PubMed 35201651.
Backbone
  Vector backbone: MIGR
  Vector type: Retroviral
Growth in bacteria
  Bacterial resistance: Ampicillin, 100 μg/mL
  Growth temperature: 37°C
  Growth strain: NEB Stable
  Copy number: High Copy
Gene/Insert
  Gene/Insert name: miR-AB
  Species: Synthetic
  Promoter: MSCV
  Cloning method: Restriction Enzyme; 5′ cloning site BamHI (unknown if destroyed); 3′ cloning site ApaI (unknown if destroyed)
  Sequencing primers: 3′ PGK Reverse: GCCAGAGGCCACTTGTGTAG
Terms and licenses: Academic/Nonprofit Terms; Industry Terms: Not Available to Industry
How to cite: MAPPW was a gift from Dapeng Wang (Addgene plasmid # 205702 ; http://n2t.net/addgene:205702 ; RRID:Addgene_205702)
